>Addgene plasmid #124412 | pTU-A-005 | addgene full sequence | sequence record 244248 | Addgene NGS Result
TGTATTTAGAAAAATAAACAAATAGGGGTTCCGCGCACATTTCCCCGAAAAGTGCCACCTGAATTCATAG
GATAGATTCTGGAAACTTTACCGTCCGAGCTCAGGCTTACCTTACTCGAGCAATAAACAGTTGATAGGGC
TTCTCCGTTACAGCCTGCGGTCCGGGTTCACTGCCGTATAGGCAGTAATTTTGTTTAACTTTAAGAAGGA
GATATACATATGGTTTCGGTTATCAAACCAGAGATGAAAATGCGTTACTATATGGATGGTTCAGTAAATG
GTCACGAATTTACTATTGAGGGCGAGGGTACGGGACGCCCATACGAGGGGCACCAGGAAATGACTTTACG
CGTCACAATGGCTGAAGGCGGGCCTATGCCGTTTGCGTTCGATCTTGTTAGTCATGTCTTTTGTTACGGT
CACCGTGTATTTACTAAATACCCCGAGGAAATTCCAGACTATTTCAAACAAGCCTTCCCGGAAGGTTTGT
CTTGGGAGCGCAGTTTAGAGTTTGAAGACGGTGGCTCGGCCAGCGTGTCAGCTCATATTAGTCTTCGCGG
CAATACATTTTATCACAAGTCAAAGTTCACCGGCGTGAACTTCCCCGCAGACGGCCCAATCATGCAGAAT
CAAAGTGTTGATTGGGAACCGTCCACAGAGAAGATTACAGCTTCCGATGGAGTCTTAAAGGGCGATGTAA
CCATGTACTTAAAATTAGAAGGGGGAGGGAACCATAAATGTCAGATGAAGACTACCTATAAGGCCGCAAA
AGAGATTCTTGAAATGCCCGGAGACCACTACATTGGGCATCGTTTGGTCCGTAAGACAGAAGGAAATATT
ACTGAACAGGTCGAAGACGCTGTGGCACACAGCATGTCCCGCCGTAATACTGACGCCATCACAATCCACA
GCATCCTGGATTGGATTGAAGACAACTTGGAGTCGCCGTTGAGTTTAGAAAAAGTTAGTGAACGTAGTGG
TTACTCAAAGTGGCACCTTCAGCGCATGTTTAAGAAGGAAACGGGTCATTCATTGGGTCAATATATTCGT
TCTCGCAAGATGACTGAAATTGCCCAGAAATTGAAAGAGTCTAATGAACCTATTTTGTACCTGGCGGAGC
GTTACGGCTTTGAAAGTCAGCAAACCCTTACACGTACCTTCAAGAATTACTTTGACGTTCCACCACACAA
ATATCGTATGACCAACATGCAGGGTGAGTCACGTTTTTTGCATCCGTTGAATCATTACAATTCCTAATAA
TCGCTGGGACGCCCGCCATGGTTCAGCCAAAAAACTTAAGACCGCCGGTCTTGTCCACTACCTTGCAGTA
ATGCGGTGGACAGGATCGGCGGTTTTCTTTTCTCTTCTCAATTCTTCTGACCTGTAACGAATAATAGATA
GTAAAGTAGTCTCCGATTGAGTTTTCTCTGCCGAGTCCCACCCAGTTCTGTGATTTCAGTAAGTTGGTAA
TTGATACACTGTTGCGAGAACTGCTGCCTGGTAGTAGATAGGTTGTTATTGAGTAAGAAGGTAAAGTGAA
CGAAATCCCTGAAACTGAGACTGTAGAAAATAAGCTTTGCTGCCACCGCTGAGCAATAACTAGCATAACC
CCTTGGGGCCTCTAAACGGGTCTTGAGGGGTTTTTTGCCAGGCATCAAATAAAACGAAAGGCTCAGTCGG
AAGACTGGGCCTTTCGTTTTATCTGTTGTTTGTCGGTGAACGCTCTCCTGAGTAGGACAAATCCGCCGGG
AGCGGATTTGAACGTTGTGAAGCAACGGCCCGGAGGGTGGCGGGCAGGACGCCCGCCATAAACTGCCAGG
CATCAAACTAAGCAGAAGGCCATCCTGACGGATGGCCTTTTTGCGTTTCAGATCTCGGGCAGCGTTGGGT
CCTGGCCACGGGTGCGCATGATCGTGCTCCTGTCGTTGAGGACCCGGCTAGGCTGGCGGGGTTGCCTTAC
TGGTTAGCAGAATGAATCACCGATACGCGAGCGAACGTGAAGCGACTGCTGCTGCAAAACGTCTGCGACC
TGAGCAACAACATGAATGGTCTTCGGTTTCCGTGTTTCGTAAAGTCTGGAAACGCGGAAGTCAGCGCCCT
GCACCATTATGTTCCGGATCTGCATCGCAGGATGCTGCTGGCTACCCTGTGGAACACCTACATCTGTATT
AACGAAGCGCTGGCATTGACCCTGAGTGATTTTTCTCTGGTCCCGCCGCATCCATACCGCCAGTTGTTTA
CCCTCACAACGTTCCAGTAACCGGGCATGTTCATCATCAGTAACCCGTATCGTGAGCATCCTCTCTCGTT
TCATCGGTATCATTACCCCCATGAACAGAAATCCCCCTTACACGGAGGCATCAGTGACCAAACAGGAAAA
AACCGCCCTTAACATGGCCCGCTTTATCAGAAGCCAGACATTAACGCTTCTGGAGAAACTCAACGAGCTG
GACGCGGATGAACAGGCAGACATCTGTGAATCGCTTCACGACCACGCTGATGAGCTTTACCGCAGCTGCC
TCGCGCGTTTCGGTGATGACGGTGAAAACCTCTGACACATGCAGCTCCCGGAGACGGTCACAGCTTGTCT
GTAAGCGGATGCCGGGAGCAGACAAGCCCGTCAGGGCGCGTCAGCGGGTGTTGGCGGGTGTCGGGGCGCA
GCCATGACCCAGTCACGTAGCGATAGCGGAGTGTATACTGGCTTAACTATGCGGCATCAGAGCAGATTGT
ACTGAGAGTGCACCATTGCGGTGTGAAATACCGCACAGATGCGTAAGGAGAAAATACCGCATCAGGCGCT
CTTCCGCTTCCTCGCTCACTGACTCGCTGCGCTCGGTCGTTCGGCTGCGGCGAGCGGTATCAGCTCACTC
AAAGGCGGTAATACGGTTATCCACAGAATCAGGGGATAACGCAGGAAAGAACATGTGAGCAAAAGGCCAG
CAAAAGGCCAGGAACCGTAAAAAGGCCGCGTTGCTGGCGTTTTTCCATAGGCTCCGCCCCCCTGACGAGC
ATCACAAAAATCGACGCTCAAGTCAGAGGTGGCGAAACCCGACAGGACTATAAAGATACCAGGCGTTTCC
CCCTGGAAGCTCCCTCGTGCGCTCTCCTGTTCCGACCCTGCCGCTTACCGGATACCTGTCCGCCTTTCTC
CCTTCGGGAAGCGTGGCGCTTTCTCATAGCTCACGCTGTAGGTATCTCAGTTCGGTGTAGGTCGTTCGCT
CCAAGCTGGGCTGTGTGCACGAACCCCCCGTTCAGCCCGACCGCTGCGCCTTATCCGGTAACTATCGTCT
TGAGTCCAACCCGGTAAGACACGACTTATCGCCACTGGCAGCAGCCACTGGTAACAGGATTAGCAGAGCG
AGGTATGTAGGCGGTGCTACAGAGTTCTTGAAGTGGTGGCCTAACTACGGCTACACTAGAAGGACAGTAT
TTGGTATCTGCGCTCTGCTGAAGCCAGTTACCTTCGGAAAAAGAGTTGGTAGCTCTTGATCCGGCAAACA
AACCACCGCTGGTAGCGGTGGTTTTTTTGTTTGCAAGCAGCAGATTACGCGCAGAAAAAAAGGATCTCAA
GAAGATCCTTTGATCTTTTCTACGGGGTCTGACGCTCAGTGGAACGAAAACTCACGTTAAGGGATTTTGG
TCATGAGATTATCAAAAAGGATCTTCACCTAGATCCTTTTAAATTAAAAATGAAGTTTTAAATCAATCTA
AAGTATATATGAGTAAACTTGGTCTGACAGTTACCAATGCTTAATCAGTGAGGCACCTATCTCAGCGATC
TGTCTATTTCGTTCATCCATAGTTGCCTGACTCCCCGTCGTGTAGATAACTACGATACGGGAGGGCTTAC
CATCTGGCCCCAGTGCTGCAATGATACCGCGAGACCCACGCTCACCGGCTCCAGATTTATCAGCAATAAA
CCAGCCAGCCGGAAGGGCCGAGCGCAGAAGTGGTCCTGCAACTTTATCCGCCTCCATCCAGTCTATTAAT
TGTTGCCGGGAAGCTAGAGTAAGTAGTTCGCCAGTTAATAGTTTGCGCAACGTTGTTGCCATTGCTGCAG
GCATCGTGGTGTCACGCTCGTCGTTTGGTATGGCTTCATTCAGCTCCGGTTCCCAACGATCAAGGCGAGT
TACATGATCCCCCATGTTGTGCAAAAAAGCGGTTAGCTCCTTCGGTCCTCCGATCGTTGTCAGAAGTAAG
TTGGCCGCAGTGTTATCACTCATGGTTATGGCAGCACTGCATAATTCTCTTACTGTCATGCCATCCGTAA
GATGCTTTTCTGTGACTGGTGAGTACTCAACCAAGTCATTCTGAGAATAGTGTATGCGGCGACCGAGTTG
CTCTTGCCCGGCGTCAACACGGGATAATACCGCGCCACATAGCAGAACTTTAAAAGTGCTCATCATTGGA
AAACGTTCTTCGGGGCGAAAACTCTCAAGGATCTTACCGCTGTTGAGATCCAGTTCGATGTAACCCACTC
GTGCACCCAACTGATCTTCAGCATCTTTTACTTTCACCAGCGTTTCTGGGTGAGCAAAAACAGGAAGGCA
AAATGCCGCAAAAAAGGGAATAAGGGCGACACGGAAATGTTGAATACTCATACTCTTCCTTTTTCAATAT
TATTGAAGCATTTATCAGGGTTATTGTCTCATGAGCGGATACATATTTGAA
Features (pLannotate 1.2.2; 12 found; start..end, strand, type, name):
    190..212     +  RBS            RBS: efficient ribosome binding site from bacteriophage T7 gene 10 (Olins and Rangwala, 1989)
    220..873     +  CDS            mKO2: mKO2 is a basic (constitutively fluorescent) orange fluorescent protein published in 2008, derived from Verrillofungia concinna. It has moderate acid sensitivity.
    874..1254    +  CDS            marA: MARA_ECOLI - Experimental evidence at protein level: Swiss-Prot protein existence level 1. May be a transcriptional activator of genes involved in the multiple antibiotic resistance (Mar) phenotype. It can also activate genes such as sodA, zwf and micF. From Escherichia coli (strain K12).
   1600..1647    +  terminator     T7 terminator: transcription terminator for bacteriophage T7 RNA polymerase
   1659..1702    -  terminator     rrnB T1 terminator: Escherichia coli rrnB; transcription terminator T1 from the E. coli rrnB gene
   1834..1861    +  terminator     rrnB T2 terminator: transcription terminator T2 from the E. coli rrnB gene
   1967..2347    -  CDS            YPB1_ECOLX: Protein predicted: Swiss-Prot protein existence level 4. From Escherichia coli.
   2364..2555    +  CDS            rop: Rop protein, which maintains plasmids at low copy number; rop
   2657..2796    +  misc_feature   bom: basis of mobility region from pBR322
   2982..3570    -  rep_origin     ori: high-copy-number ColE1/pMB1/pBR322/pUC origin of replication
   3741..4601    -  CDS            AmpR: β-lactamase; bla; confers resistance to ampicillin, carbenicillin, and related antibiotics
   4602..35      -  promoter       AmpR promoter (across the origin): bla
