[The description below was written by a language model from this plasmid's Addgene catalogue record and pLannotate feature annotations shown in this document.]
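Description:
pTU-A-005 is a bacterial, pET-derived plasmid from a synthetic biology toolkit for the modular, combinatorial assembly of gene circuits. It is a "step 1" part occupying slot A of that framework. It carries a transcriptional-unit module described as the mKO2-MarA reporter followed by a terminator and a spacer. The plasmid replicates in E. coli from a ColE1/pMB1-type origin, with the pBR322-derived bom region and a rop gene also annotated. The catalogue lists it as high copy, although rop normally moderates copy number. Selection is by ampicillin, through a β-lactamase gene driven by its own bla promoter.

The payload begins with the efficient ribosome binding site from bacteriophage T7 gene 10. Next comes the coding sequence for mKO2, a constitutively fluorescent orange protein. A segment annotated as E. coli marA directly abuts it, so the two appear to form a single continuous reading frame. The record does not explain the role of the MarA portion. MarA is natively a transcriptional activator of the multiple antibiotic resistance regulon, but whether it acts here in that capacity or in some other way, such as tuning reporter behaviour, is not stated. Downstream lie a T7 terminator and the rrnB T1 and T2 terminator elements, which insulate the unit from neighbouring transcription. These are consistent with the "terminator + spacer" in the insert name.

No promoter upstream of the reporter is annotated, and the record does not name one. A promoter or regulatory element may therefore be supplied in the unannotated region or added at a later assembly step. The construct is intended as a building block that contributes an orange fluorescent readout to multi-slot synthetic circuits.
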