Addgene plasmid #124412: pTU-A-005
Purpose: Slot A, contains mKO2-MarA (step 1)
Depositing lab: Yolanda Schaerli. Depositing organization: Universite de Lausanne (UNIL). Publication: A Framework for the Modular and Combinatorial Assembly of Synthetic Gene Circuits. Santos-Moreno J, Schaerli Y. ACS Synth Biol. 2019 Jul 19;8(7):1691-1697. doi: 10.1021/acssynbio.9b00174. Epub 2019 Jun 24. PubMed 31185158.
Backbone
  Vector backbone: pET
  Vector type: Bacterial Expression, Synthetic Biology
Growth in bacteria
  Bacterial resistance: Ampicillin, 100 μg/mL
  Growth temperature: 37°C
  Growth strain: DH5alpha
  Copy number: High Copy
Gene/Insert
  Gene/Insert name: slot A with mKO2-MarA reporter + terminator + spacer
Terms and licenses: Academic/Nonprofit Terms; Industry Terms: Not Available to Industry
Depositor comments: GenBank file with original annotations can be downloaded from the "Resource Information" section. Please visit https://www.biorxiv.org/content/10.1101/611574v1 for bioRxiv preprint.
How to cite: pTU-A-005 was a gift from Yolanda Schaerli (Addgene plasmid # 124412 ; http://n2t.net/addgene:124412 ; RRID:Addgene_124412)
